Addgene plasmid #185233: pST_AfLEA1.1 (pBS0741)
Purpose: For the mammalian expression of the brine shrimp protein AfLEA1.1. This is one of the bottom performing targets in our apoptosis assay (it induced apoptosis).
Depositing lab: Pamela Silver. Depositing organization: Harvard Medical School. Publication: Natural and Designed Proteins Inspired by Extremotolerant Organisms Can Form Condensates and Attenuate Apoptosis in Human Cells. Veling MT, Nguyen DT, Thadani NN, Oster ME, Rollins NJ, Brock KP, Bethel NP, Lim S, Baker D, Way JC, Marks DS, Chang RL, Silver PA. ACS Synth Biol. 2022 Mar 18;11(3):1292-1302. doi: 10.1021/acssynbio.1c00572. Epub 2022 Feb 18. PubMed 35176859.
Backbone
  Vector backbone: YK 02
  Vector type: Mammalian Expression
Growth in bacteria
  Bacterial resistance: Ampicillin, 100 μg/mL
  Growth temperature: 37°C
  Growth strain: DH5alpha
  Copy number: High Copy
Gene/Insert
  Gene/Insert name: AfLEA1.1
  Species: A. franciscana
  Insert size (bp): 543
  Cloning method: Gibson Cloning
Terms and licenses: Academic/Nonprofit Terms; Industry Terms: Not Available to Industry
Depositor comments: This is one of the bottom performing targets in our apoptosis assay (it induced apoptosis). See supplemental table 2 in our paper to see its performance in our assay. The negative control for this assay is pSecTag2 B which can be obtained from Thermo here https://www.thermofisher.com/order/catalog/product/V90020
How to cite: pST_AfLEA1.1 (pBS0741) was a gift from Pamela Silver (Addgene plasmid # 185233 ; http://n2t.net/addgene:185233 ; RRID:Addgene_185233)
