[The description below was written by a language model from this plasmid's Addgene catalogue record and pLannotate feature annotations shown in this document.]
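Description:
pST_AfLEA1.1 (pBS0741) is a 5,453 nt mammalian expression plasmid carrying AfLEA1.1, a protein from the brine shrimp Artemia franciscana, as a 543 bp insert introduced by Gibson cloning into a backbone recorded as YK 02. In bacteria it is maintained at high copy through a ColE1/pUC-type origin and selected with ampicillin via the β-lactamase gene and its native promoter. An f1 origin is also present, along with small residual fragments of lac regulatory elements and the pBR322 bom region that are typical backbone remnants.

The annotated expression cassette consists of the human cytomegalovirus immediate early enhancer and promoter, followed by a T7 promoter and, further downstream, the bovine growth hormone polyadenylation signal. The automated feature table does not annotate the insert itself, but the unannotated gap between the T7 promoter and the bGH poly(A) signal is about the right size and is presumably where the AfLEA1.1 coding sequence sits. No epitope tags, signal peptides or reporters are annotated or stated in the record. A second cassette places the Sh ble bleomycin/Zeocin resistance gene under both the SV40 early promoter and the bacterial EM7 promoter, terminated by an SV40 poly(A) signal, which would allow Zeocin selection in mammalian cells or E. coli. The short HIV-1 LTR, SV40 promoter and Klebsiella ble fragment calls are most likely minor sequence-similarity hits rather than functional elements.

The plasmid was made for a study testing natural and designed proteins from extremotolerant organisms for condensate formation and attenuation of apoptosis in human cells. AfLEA1.1 was among the worst performers in the depositors' apoptosis assay, inducing rather than suppressing apoptosis, so it serves as a reference for a detrimental outcome. The depositors name pSecTag2 B as the negative control for this assay.
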