Features (pLannotate 1.2.2; 20 found; start..end, strand, type, name):
     35..87      -  misc_feature   bom (fragment): basis of mobility region from pBR322
    242..621     +  enhancer       CMV enhancer: human cytomegalovirus immediate early enhancer
    622..825     +  promoter       CMV promoter: human cytomegalovirus (CMV) immediate early promoter
    821..854     +  LTR            5' LTR (truncated) (fragment): truncated 5' long terminal repeat (LTR) from HIV-1
    870..888     +  promoter       T7 promoter: promoter for bacteriophage T7 RNA polymerase
   1474..1698    +  polyA_signal   bGH poly(A) signal: bovine growth hormone polyadenylation signal
   1702..1723    +  promoter       SV40 promoter (fragment): SV40 enhancer and early promoter
   1744..2172    +  rep_origin     f1 ori (sequence partly withheld): f1 bacteriophage origin of replication; arrow indicates direction of (+) strand synthesis
   2186..2515    +  promoter       SV40 promoter: SV40 enhancer and early promoter
   2563..2610    +  promoter       EM7 promoter: synthetic bacterial promoter&nbsp
   2629..3003    +  CDS            BleoR: antibiotic-binding protein; Sh ble from Streptoalloteichus hindustanus; confers resistance to bleomycin, phleomycin, and Zeocin™
   3013..3138    +  CDS            ble (fragment): BLE_KLEPN - Experimental evidence at protein level: Swiss-Prot protein existence level 1. Binding protein with a strong affinity to the bleomycin family of antibiotics. Binds to CL990; an antimitotic-antibiotic compound. From Klebsiella pneumoniae.
   3133..3254    +  polyA_signal   SV40 poly(A) signal: SV40 polyadenylation signal
   3327..3343    -  protein_bind   lac operator: The lac repressor binds to the lac operator to inhibit transcription in E. coli. This inhibition can be relieved by adding lactose or isopropyl-β-D-thiogalactopyranoside (IPTG). lac repressor encoded by lacI
   3351..3381    -  promoter       lac promoter: promoter for the E. coli lac operon
   3396..3417    -  protein_bind   CAP binding site: CAP binding activates transcription in the presence of cAMP. E. coli catabolite activator protein
   3430..3522    -  CDS            lacI (fragment): lac repressor; lacI; The lac repressor binds to the lac operator to inhibit transcription in E. coli. This inhibition can be relieved by adding lactose or isopropyl-β-D-thiogalactopyranoside (IPTG).
   3705..4293    -  rep_origin     ori: high-copy-number ColE1/pMB1/pBR322/pUC origin of replication
   4464..5324    -  CDS            AmpR: β-lactamase; bla; confers resistance to ampicillin, carbenicillin, and related antibiotics
   5325..5429    -  promoter       AmpR promoter: bla
>Addgene plasmid #185233 | pST_AfLEA1.1 (pBS0741) | addgene full sequence | sequence record 366867 | Addgene NGS Result
TGACGTCGACGGATCGGGAGATCTCCCGATCCCCTATGGTGCACTCTCAGTACAATCTGCTCTGATGCCG
CATAGTTAAGCCAGTATCTGCTCCCTGCTTGTGTGTTGGAGGTCGCTGAGTAGTGCGCGAGCAAAATTTA
AGCTACAACAAGGCAAGGCTTGACCGACAATTGCATGAAGAATCTGCTTAGGGTTAGGCGTTTTGCGCTG
CTTCGCGATGTACGGGCCAGATATACGCGTTGACATTGATTATTGACTAGTTATTAATAGTAATCAATTA
CGGGGTCATTAGTTCATAGCCCATATATGGAGTTCCGCGTTACATAACTTACGGTAAATGGCCCGCCTGG
CTGACCGCCCAACGACCCCCGCCCATTGACGTCAATAATGACGTATGTTCCCATAGTAACGCCAATAGGG
ACTTTCCATTGACGTCAATGGGTGGAGTATTTACGGTAAACTGCCCACTTGGCAGTACATCAAGTGTATC
ATATGCCAAGTACGCCCCCTATTGACGTCAATGACGGTAAATGGCCCGCCTGGCATTATGCCCAGTACAT
GACCTTATGGGACTTTCCTACTTGGCAGTACATCTACGTATTAGTCATCGCTATTACCATGGTGATGCGG
TTTTGGCAGTACATCAATGGGCGTGGATAGCGGTTTGACTCACGGGGATTTCCAAGTCTCCACCCCATTG
ACGTCAATGGGAGTTTGTTTTGGCACCAAAATCAACGGGACTTTCCAAAATGTCGTAACAACTCCGCCCC
ATTGACGCAAATGGGCGGTAGGCGTGTACGGTGGGAGGTCTATATAAGCAGAGCTCTCTGGCTAACTAGA
GAACCCACTGCTTACTGGCTTATCGAAATTAATACGACTCACTATAGGGAGACCCAAGCTGGCTAGCCAC
CATGGAGCTGTCCAGCTCTAAGCTGAACAGGTCCATCTTTAAGCGCAGAAGTAAGATGTCTGAGCAGGGG
AAGCTGAGTAGACAGGAGGCCGGCCAGAGGGGGGGACAGGCACGCGCTGAGCAGTTGGGTCACGAAGGCT
ACGTTGAGATGGGCCGCAAAGGCGGCCAGGCTAGGGCCGAACAGCTGGGGCACGAGGGGTACCAGGAGAT
GGGGCAGAAGGGCGGCCAGGCCCGGGCCGAGCAGCTGGGAACAGAGGGCTATCAGGAGATGGGACAGAAA
GGGGGGCAGAAGAGAGCAGAGCAGCTGGGCCACGAGGGCTACCAGGAGATCGGACAGAAGGGCGGCCAGA
CCCGGGCTGAGCAGCTGGGCACCGAGGGGTATCAGGAGATGGGCCAGAAAGGAGGGCAGACCAGAGCAGA
ACAATTAGGTCACGAAGGTTATGTTCAAATGGGTAAAATGGGTGGTGAAGCTAGAAAACAACAAATGTCA
CCTGAAGATTATGCTGCTATGGGACAAAAAGGAGGTTTAGCAAGACAAAAATGAACCCGCTGATCAGCCT
CGACTGTGCCTTCTAGTTGCCAGCCATCTGTTGTTTGCCCCTCCCCCGTGCCTTCCTTGACCCTGGAAGG
TGCCACTCCCACTGTCCTTTCCTAATAAAATGAGGAAATTGCATCGCATTGTCTGAGTAGGTGTCATTCT
ATTCTGGGGGGTGGGGTGGGGCAGGACAGCAAGGGGGAGGATTGGGAAGACAATAGCAGGCATGCTGGGG
ATGCGGTGGGCTCTATGGCTTCTGAGGCGGAAAGAACCAGCTGGGGCTCTAGGGGGTATCCCC
[124 nt withheld, positions 1744-1867]
C
[91 nt withheld, positions 1869-1959]
A
[49 nt withheld, positions 1961-2009]
CCTTTGACGTTGGAGTCCACGTTCTTT
[37 nt withheld, positions 2037-2073]
ACCCTATCTCGGTCTATTCTTTTGATTTATAAGGGATTTTGCCGATTTCGGCCTATTGGTTAAAAAATGA
GCTGATTTAACAAAAATTTAACGCGAATTAATTCTGTGGAATGTGTGTCAGTTAGGGTGTGGAAAGTCCC
CAGGCTCCCCAGCAGGCAGAAGTATGCAAAGCATGCATCTCAATTAGTCAGCAACCAGGTGTGGAAAGTC
CCCAGGCTCCCCAGCAGGCAGAAGTATGCAAAGCATGCATCTCAATTAGTCAGCAACCATAGTCCCGCCC
CTAACTCCGCCCATCCCGCCCCTAACTCCGCCCAGTTCCGCCCATTCTCCGCCCCATGGCTGACTAATTT
TTTTTATTTATGCAGAGGCCGAGGCCGCCTCTGCCTCTGAGCTATTCCAGAAGTAGTGAGGAGGCTTTTT
TGGAGGCCTAGGCTTTTGCAAAAAGCTCCCGGGAGCTTGTATATCCATTTTCGGATCTGATCAGCACGTG
TTGACAATTAATCATCGGCATAGTATATCGGCATAGTATAATACGACAAGGTGAGGAACTAAACCATGGC
CAAGTTGACCAGTGCCGTTCCGGTGCTCACCGCGCGCGACGTCGCCGGAGCGGTCGAGTTCTGGACCGAC
CGGCTCGGGTTCTCCCGGGACTTCGTGGAGGACGACTTCGCCGGTGTGGTCCGGGACGACGTGACCCTGT
TCATCAGCGCGGTCCAGGACCAGGTGGTGCCGGACAACACCCTGGCCTGGGTGTGGGTGCGCGGCCTGGA
CGAGCTGTACGCCGAGTGGTCGGAGGTCGTGTCCACGAACTTCCGGGACGCCTCCGGGCCGGCCATGACC
GAGATCGGCGAGCAGCCGTGGGGGCGGGAGTTCGCCCTGCGCGACCCGGCCGGCAACTGCGTGCACTTCG
TGGCCGAGGAGCAGGACTGACACGTGCTACGAGATTTCGATTCCACCGCCGCCTTCTATGAAAGGTTGGG
CTTCGGAATCGTTTTCCGGGACGCCGGCTGGATGATCCTCCAGCGCGGGGATCTCATGCTGGAGTTCTTC
GCCCACCCCAACTTGTTTATTGCAGCTTATAATGGTTACAAATAAAGCAATAGCATCACAAATTTCACAA
ATAAAGCATTTTTTTCACTGCATTCTAGTTGTGGTTTGTCCAAACTCATCAATGTATCTTATCATGTCTG
TATACCGTCGACCTCTAGCTAGAGCTTGGCGTAATCATGGTCATAGCTGTTTCCTGTGTGAAATTGTTAT
CCGCTCACAATTCCACACAACATACGAGCCGGAAGCATAAAGTGTAAAGCCTGGGGTGCCTAATGAGTGA
GCTAACTTACATTAATTGCGTTGCGCTCACTGCCCGCTTTCCAGTCGGGAAACCTGTCGTGCCAGCTGCA
TTAATGAATCGGCCAACGCGCGGGGAGAGGCGGTTTGCGTATTGGGCGCTCTTCCGCTTCCTCGCTCACT
GACTCGCTGCGCTCGGTCGTTCGGCTGCGGCGAGCGGTATCAGCTCACTCAAAGGCGGTAATACGGTTAT
CCACAGAATCAGGGGATAACGCAGGAAAGAACATGTGAGCAAAAGGCCAGCAAAAGGCCAGGAACCGTAA
AAAGGCCGCGTTGCTGGCGTTTTTCCATAGGCTCCGCCCCCCTGACGAGCATCACAAAAATCGACGCTCA
AGTCAGAGGTGGCGAAACCCGACAGGACTATAAAGATACCAGGCGTTTCCCCCTGGAAGCTCCCTCGTGC
GCTCTCCTGTTCCGACCCTGCCGCTTACCGGATACCTGTCCGCCTTTCTCCCTTCGGGAAGCGTGGCGCT
TTCTCATAGCTCACGCTGTAGGTATCTCAGTTCGGTGTAGGTCGTTCGCTCCAAGCTGGGCTGTGTGCAC
GAACCCCCCGTTCAGCCCGACCGCTGCGCCTTATCCGGTAACTATCGTCTTGAGTCCAACCCGGTAAGAC
ACGACTTATCGCCACTGGCAGCAGCCACTGGTAACAGGATTAGCAGAGCGAGGTATGTAGGCGGTGCTAC
AGAGTTCTTGAAGTGGTGGCCTAACTACGGCTACACTAGAAGAACAGTATTTGGTATCTGCGCTCTGCTG
AAGCCAGTTACCTTCGGAAAAAGAGTTGGTAGCTCTTGATCCGGCAAACAAACCACCGCTGGTAGCGGTG
GTTTTTTTGTTTGCAAGCAGCAGATTACGCGCAGAAAAAAAGGATCTCAAGAAGATCCTTTGATCTTTTC
TACGGGGTCTGACGCTCAGTGGAACGAAAACTCACGTTAAGGGATTTTGGTCATGAGATTATCAAAAAGG
ATCTTCACCTAGATCCTTTTAAATTAAAAATGAAGTTTTAAATCAATCTAAAGTATATATGAGTAAACTT
GGTCTGACAGTTACCAATGCTTAATCAGTGAGGCACCTATCTCAGCGATCTGTCTATTTCGTTCATCCAT
AGTTGCCTGACTCCCCGTCGTGTAGATAACTACGATACGGGAGGGCTTACCATCTGGCCCCAGTGCTGCA
ATGATACCGCGAGACCCACGCTCACCGGCTCCAGATTTATCAGCAATAAACCAGCCAGCCGGAAGGGCCG
AGCGCAGAAGTGGTCCTGCAACTTTATCCGCCTCCATCCAGTCTATTAATTGTTGCCGGGAAGCTAGAGT
AAGTAGTTCGCCAGTTAATAGTTTGCGCAACGTTGTTGCCATTGCTACAGGCATCGTGGTGTCACGCTCG
TCGTTTGGTATGGCTTCATTCAGCTCCGGTTCCCAACGATCAAGGCGAGTTACATGATCCCCCATGTTGT
GCAAAAAAGCGGTTAGCTCCTTCGGTCCTCCGATCGTTGTCAGAAGTAAGTTGGCCGCAGTGTTATCACT
CATGGTTATGGCAGCACTGCATAATTCTCTTACTGTCATGCCATCCGTAAGATGCTTTTCTGTGACTGGT
GAGTACTCAACCAAGTCATTCTGAGAATAGTGTATGCGGCGACCGAGTTGCTCTTGCCCGGCGTCAATAC
GGGATAATACCGCGCCACATAGCAGAACTTTAAAAGTGCTCATCATTGGAAAACGTTCTTCGGGGCGAAA
ACTCTCAAGGATCTTACCGCTGTTGAGATCCAGTTCGATGTAACCCACTCGTGCACCCAACTGATCTTCA
GCATCTTTTACTTTCACCAGCGTTTCTGGGTGAGCAAAAACAGGAAGGCAAAATGCCGCAAAAAAGGGAA
TAAGGGCGACACGGAAATGTTGAATACTCATACTCTTCCTTTTTCAATATTATTGAAGCATTTATCAGGG
TTATTGTCTCATGAGCGGATACATATTTGAATGTATTTAGAAAAATAAACAAATAGGGGTTCCGCGCACA
TTTCCCCGAAAAGTGCCACC
